Addgene plasmid #80030: pmCherry-RIAM
Purpose: Mammalian expression of mCherry-RIAM (FL)
Depositing lab: Chinten James Lim. Depositing organization: University of British Columbia.
Backbone
  Vector backbone: pcDNA3.1
  Vector type: Mammalian Expression
  Selectable markers: Neomycin (select with G418)
Growth in bacteria
  Bacterial resistance: Ampicillin, 100 μg/mL
  Growth temperature: 37°C
  Growth strain: DH5alpha
  Copy number: High Copy
Gene/Insert
  Gene/Insert name: RIAM
  Species: H. sapiens (human)
  Entrez Gene: APBB1IP (a.k.a. INAG1, PREL1, RARP1, RIAM)
  Promoter: CMV
  Tag / fusion protein: mCherry (N terminal on insert)
  Cloning method: Unknown
  Sequencing primers: 5′ mCherry-F; 3′ BGH-Rev
Terms and licenses: Academic/Nonprofit Terms; Industry Terms: Not Available to Industry
How to cite: pmCherry-RIAM was a gift from Chinten James Lim (Addgene plasmid # 80030 ; http://n2t.net/addgene:80030 ; RRID:Addgene_80030)
