[The description below was written by a language model from this plasmid's Addgene catalogue record.]
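Description:
pmCherry-RIAM is a mammalian expression plasmid built on the pcDNA3.1 backbone that drives production of full-length human RIAM (Rap1-GTP-interacting adaptor molecule, the product of the APBB1IP gene, also known as PREL1, RARP1 or INAG1) fused at its N-terminus to the red fluorescent protein mCherry. Transcription of the fusion is controlled by the CMV promoter, a strong constitutive viral promoter active in most commonly used mammalian cell lines. The listing of a BGH reverse primer for sequencing from the 3′ side is consistent with the bovine growth hormone polyadenylation region that normally follows the cloning site in pcDNA3.1, although no feature table is provided to confirm the detailed layout. The cloning method used to assemble the insert is recorded as unknown.

In bacteria the plasmid is maintained at high copy number and selected with ampicillin. In mammalian cells it carries a neomycin resistance marker, so transfected cells can be selected with G418 to derive stable lines in addition to being used for transient transfection. Because mCherry is joined directly to RIAM, the construct allows the fusion protein to be followed by red fluorescence in live or fixed cells, to identify expressing cells, and to be combined with green or other spectrally distinct reporters. RIAM is generally known as an adaptor linking Rap1 signalling to talin and integrin activation, so a tagged full-length version is suited to localisation and overexpression studies of that kind, though the record itself states the purpose only as mammalian expression of mCherry-RIAM.
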