>Addgene plasmid #80030 | pmCherry-RIAM | addgene partial sequence | sequence record 152408 | mCherry-F 5'-ccccgtaatgcagaagaaga-3'
TCTCGAGCGGATGTACCCCGAGGACGGCGCCCTGAAGGGCGAGATCAAGCAGAGGCTGAAGCTGAAGGAC
GGCGGCCACTACGACGCTGAGGTCAAGACCACCTACAAGGCCAAGAAGCCCGTGCAGCTGCCCGGCGCCT
ACAACGTCAACATCAAGTTGGACATCACCTCCCACAACGAGGACTACACCATCGTGGAACAGTACGAACG
CGCCGAGGGCCGCCACTCCACCGGCGGCATGGACGAGCTGTACAAGAATCGATACATGGGTGAGTCAAGT
GAAGACATAGACCAAATGTTCAGCACTTTGCTGGGAGAGATGGATCTTCTGACTCAGAGTTTAGGAGTTG
ACACTCTCCCTCCTCCTGACCCTAATCCACCCAGAGCTGAATTTAACTACAGTGTGGGGTTTAAAGATTT
AAATGAGTCCTTAAATGCACTGGAAGACCAAGATTTAGATGCTCTCATGGCAGATCTGGTAGCAGACATA
AGTGAGGCTGAGCAGAGGACAATCCAGGCACAGAAAGAGTCCTTGCAGAATCAACATCATTCAGCATCTC
TACAAGCATCAATTTTCAGTGGTGCAGCCTCTCTTGGTTATGGAACAAATGTTGCTGCCACTGGTATCAG
CCAATATGAGGATGACTTACCACCTCCACCAGCCGATCCTGTGTTAGACCTTCCACTGCCACCACCACCT
CCTGAACCTCTCTCTCAGGAAGAGGAAGAAGCCCAAGCCAAGGCTGATAAAATTAAGCTGGCGCTGGAAA
AACTGAAGGAGGCCAAGGTTAAGAAGCTCGTCGTCAAGGTGCACATGAATGATAACAGCACAAAGTCACT
GATGGTGGATGAGCGGCAGCTGGCCCGAGATGTTCTGGACAACCTTTTCGAGAAAACTCATTGTGACTGC
AATGTAGACTGGTGTCTTTATGAAATCTACCCGGAACTACAAATTGAGAGGTTTTTTGAAGACCATGAAA
ATGTTGTTGAAGTCTTATCAGACTGGACAAGAGACACAGAAAATAAAATACTATTT
