>Addgene plasmid #80030 | pmCherry-RIAM | addgene partial sequence | sequence record 152409 | BGH-rev 5'-TAGAAGGCACAGTCGAGG-3'
CCTCTAGAGTCGCGGCCGCCCTTTTTTTTTTTTTTTTTTTTTTTGTTCCGGAAAAACGTTTAACTTTTAT
TTGATGCTTCTGAACATAATAAAATAAATGAACCTAAAACAGCGCTTTAGGCAGCTTGGAAGGGAAGATA
CATTCCATTTAGGTTAAAATACATGGGAACGATATGTACATTTGGGCAGATATTCTGAACTCTACTGGGT
TAATGGTTATGCCTGTACTTGAGCACATCAGTGAGAAGTTTCCCATCACATTTTATCTGAAATGAACAAG
ATGTCAGGGCAATCTGCTAGCAAAACCTGCGCTCGGGGTCAGCGATGCTTCTCCCTCTGGAACACTCATC
ATGCCCGTCCCTAGGACACGTTGCCTCTCTTCTTTTGCAAAGCTTTCATGAGGTCTGACATGAAATCTTG
CTCCCCGCCTCCTGCTCCGCCGGGGTGCCCTGGGTTCTCTTGCCTCTTGGGGGGCACAGGAGGCCTCTTG
GCCACCGCGGGGGGCGGCCTGGCGGAGTCGGGGACGGGGGCGGGCGCGGGCGCGGGCGGCGGCGGCGGCG
GGGGCAGCTCTGAGCCCGCGATCCCTGCGTACGACGGCGGGGGCGGGGGCACGAAGTCTGGGGGCGGCTC
CATGAAGTCCGGGGGCGGCGGCGGGAGCTCAGGGTCATCGAGGGGCGGCGGCGGTGGCGGCGGCGGCAGG
AAGTCGTCGGGTGGGGCGGGCAAGCCCCCGCCGCCTGTGCCCTTGGCCTTGAGGGGCGTGGCGGGACTGC
CGCTGGTGTCGGAGGACCTCCGCACCGGAGGGGGCGGGGGCAGGCTGGACTTGGGGGCGTGCGGGGCCCG
GGGCACTGCCGGGTCGTGGTGGTTCCCGAGGGCTGGCTTCTTATCCTTCGATGTTTCAGCATGTCTCTGG
GCCTCTTGGAGAACAGCACTGACAGAAATG
